>Addgene plasmid #175444 | pExpreS2-1-C3-10H-SIII | addgene full sequence | sequence record 358135 | Addgene NGS Result
ATCAATGTATCTTATCATGTCTTCACGTAATAAGTGTGCGGCTAGCAGTCAACTACTAGTGAATGCCCTA
CTAGAAGATGTGTGTTGCACAAAATGTCCCTGGAATAACCAATTTGAAGTGCAGATAGCAGTAAACGTAA
GCTAATATGAATATTATTTAACTGTAATGTTTTAATATCGCTGGACATTACTAATAAACCCACTATAAAC
ACATGTACATATGTATGTTTTGGCATACAATGAGTAGTTGGGGAAAAAATGTGTAAAAGCACCGTGACCA
TCACAGCATAAAGATAACCAGCTGAAGTATCGAATATGAGTAACCCCCAAATTGAATCACATGCCGCAAC
TGATAGGACCCATGGAAGTACACTCTTCATGGCGATATACAAGACACACACAAGCACGAACACCCAGTTG
CGGAGGAAATTCTCCGTAAATGAAAACCCAATCGGCGAACAATTCATACCCATATATGGTAAAAGTTTTG
AACGCGAGCGAACTTAAGAGCGCCGGAGTATAAATAGAGGCGCTTCGTCTACGGAGCGACAATTCAATTC
AAACAAGCAAAGTGAACACGTCGCTAAGCGAAAGCTAAGCAAATAAACAAGCGCAGCTGAACAAGCTAAA
CAATCTGCAGAAGCTTGGTACCCTCGAGCTCGTAAGTATCAAGGTTACAAGACAGGTTTAAGGAGACCAA
TAGAAACTGGGCTTGTCGAGACAGAGAAGACTCTTGCGTTTCTGATAGGCACCTATTGGTCTTACTGACA
TCCACTTTGCCTTTCTCTCCACAGGAATTCTGGATCCGATCTCAATATGAAGTTATGCATATTACTGGCC
GTCGTGGCCTTTGTTGGCCTCTCGCTCGGGAGATCTTTGGAGGTTCTGTTTCAGGGTCCACACCATCATC
ACCATCACCATCACCACCATGGTTCTGGTTGGAGTCACCCACAATTCGAGAAAGGTGGTGGCTCTGGTGG
CGGTTCAGGCGGCTCCGCCTGGTCCCATCCACAGTTTGAAAAGTGAACCGGTCATATGCGGCCGCGGATC
GATCGATATCTGACTAAATCTTAGTTTGTATTGTCATGTTTTAATACAATATGTTATGTTTAAATATGTT
TTTAATAAATTTTATAAAATAATTTCAACTTTTATTGTAACAACATTGTCCATTTACACACTCCTTTCAA
GCGCGTGGGACTCGATGCTCGGCGCCACTCAAAGGCGGTAATACGGTTATCCACAGAATCAGGGGATAAC
GCAGGAAAGAACATGTGAGCAAAAGGCCAGCAAAAGGCCAGGAACCGTAAAAAGGCCGCGTTGCTGGCGT
TTTTCCATAGGCTCCGCCCCCCTGACGAGCATCACAAAAATCGACGCTCAAGTCAGAGGTGGCGAAACCC
GACAGGACTATAAAGATACCAGGCGTTTCCCCCTGGAAGCTCCCTCGTGCGCTCTCCTGTTCCGACCCTG
CCGCTTACCGGATACCTGTCCGCCTTTCTCCCTTCGGGAAGCGTGGCGCTTTCTCATAGCTCACGCTGTA
GGTATCTCAGTTCGGTGTAGGTCGTTCGCTCCAAGCTGGGCTGTGTGCACGAACCCCCCGTTCAGCCCGA
CCGCTGCGCCTTATCCGGTAACTATCGTCTTGAGTCCAACCCGGTAAGACACGACTTATCGCCACTGGCA
GCAGCCACTGGTAACAGGATTAGCAGAGCGAGGTATGTAGGCGGTGCTACAGAGTTCTTGAAGTGGTGGC
CTAACTACGGCTACACTAGAAGAACAGTATTTGGTATCTGCGCTCTGCTGAAGCCAGTTACCTTCGGAAA
AAGAGTTGGTAGCTCTTGATCCGGCAAACAAACCACCGCTGGTAGCGGTGGTTTTTTTGTTTGCAAGCAG
CAGATTACGCGCAGAAAAAAAGGATCTCAAGAAGATCCTTTGATCTTTTCTACGGGGTCTGACGCTCAGT
GGAACGAAAACTCACGTTAAGGGATTTTGCATGCGCTAAGCGGGCTTTATAAAACGGGCTGCGGGACCAG
TTTTCATATCACTACCGTTTGAGTTCTTGTGCTGTGTGGATACTCCTCCCGACACCGAATTAATTCGGAT
CTCTGCAAGGGATTTTGGTCATGAACAATAAAACTGTCTGCTTACATAAACAGTAATACAAGGGGTGTTC
ATAGTATAATACGACTCACTATAGGAGGGCCACCATGGCCAAGTTGACCAGTGCCGTTCCGGTGCTCACC
GCGCGCGACGTCGCCGGAGCGGTCGAGTTCTGGACCGACCGGCTCGGGTTCAGCCGGGACTTCGTGGAGG
ACGACTTCGCCGGTGTGGTCCGGGACGACGTGACCCTGTTCATCAGCGCGGTCCAGGACCAGGTGGTGCC
GGACAACACCCTGGCCTGGGTGTGGGTGCGCGGCCTGGACGAGCTGTACGCCGAGTGGTCGGAGGTCGTG
TCCACGAACTTCCGGGACGCCTCCGGGCCGGCCATGACCGAGATCGGCGAGCAGCCGTGGGGGCGGGAGT
TCGCCCTGCGCGACCCGGCCGGCAACTGCGTGCACTTCGTGGCCGAGGAGCAGGACTGACCGACGCCGAC
CAACACCGCCGGTCCGACGGCGGCCCACGGGTCCCAGGGGGGTCGACCTCGAAACTTGTTTATTGCAGCT
TATAATGGTTACAAATAAAGCAATAGCATCACAAATTTCACAAATAAAGCATTTTTTTCACTGCATTCTA
GTTGTGGTTTGTCCAAACTCATCAATGTATCTTATCATGTCTTCACGTAATAAGTGTGCGGCTAGCAGTC
AACTAGTCCAAACTC
Features (pLannotate 1.2.2; 14 found; start..end, strand, type, name):
     24..40      +  protein_bind   gypsy insulator (fragment): chromatin insulator from Drosophila Su(Hw), CP190, and Mod(mdg4)67.2
     55..497     +  promoter       Ac5 promoter (fragment): Drosophila melanogaster actin 5C promoter
    513..640     +  promoter       hsp70 promoter (fragment): Drosophila melanogaster hsp70Bb promoter
    662..794     +  intron         chimeric intron: chimera between introns from human β-globin and immunoglobulin heavy chain genes
    817..870     +  sig_peptide    BiP signal sequence: Drosophila BiP signal sequence
    907..926     +  CDS            7xHis (fragment): 6xHis affinity tag
   1068..1197    +  polyA_signal   OpIE-2 poly(A) signal: immediate-early gene 2 from the Orgyia pseudotsugata multicapsid nucleopolyhedrovirus; baculovirus polyadenylation signal
   1332..1920    -  rep_origin     ori: high-copy-number ColE1/pMB1/pBR322/pUC origin of replication
   1993..2085    +  promoter       Ac5 promoter (fragment): Drosophila melanogaster actin 5c promoter
   2177..2195    +  promoter       T7 promoter: promoter for bacteriophage T7 RNA polymerase
   2205..2576    +  CDS            ble: BLE_STRHI - Experimental evidence at protein level: Swiss-Prot protein existence level 1. Binding protein with a strong affinity to the bleomycin family of antibiotics. From Streptoalloteichus hindustanus.
   2643..2764    +  polyA_signal   SV40 poly(A) signal: SV40 polyadenylation signal
   2774..2790    +  protein_bind   gypsy insulator (fragment): chromatin insulator from Drosophila Su(Hw), CP190, and Mod(mdg4)67.2
   2806..22      +  polyA_signal   SV40 poly(A) signal (fragment) (across the origin): SV40 polyadenylation signal
