[The description below was written by a language model from this plasmid's Addgene catalogue record and pLannotate feature annotations shown in this document.]
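Description:
pExpreS2-1-C3-10H-SIII is an empty insect-cell expression backbone derived from the commercial pExpreS2-1 vector and intended for secreted overexpression of recombinant proteins in Drosophila S2 cells using the ExpreS2 platform. It is a compact plasmid (the sequenced record is about 2.8 kb) propagated at high copy in E. coli through a ColE1/pUC-type origin. A single ble gene, encoding the Streptoalloteichus hindustanus bleomycin-binding protein, provides Zeocin resistance in both hosts. It is preceded by a short actin 5C promoter fragment and a T7 promoter and followed by an SV40 polyadenylation signal. Short fragments annotated as gypsy insulator sequence lie at the boundaries of the two cassettes.

The expression cassette is driven by a fused promoter made of Drosophila actin 5C and hsp70 elements, followed by a chimeric intron, which typically improves transcript processing and yield. Downstream sits the Drosophila BiP signal sequence, which directs the nascent protein into the secretory pathway, and then a cloning site designed for HiFi/Gibson assembly. An inserted open reading frame therefore acquires the BiP peptide at its N-terminus and a C-terminal tag consisting of a 3C protease cleavage site, ten histidines and a TwinStrep tag. This arrangement allows tandem affinity purification from culture medium and later tag removal. The automated annotation detects only a His-tag fragment in this region, so the 3C site and TwinStrep portion are known from the catalogue description rather than the feature table. The cassette ends with the baculoviral OpIE-2 polyadenylation signal. No gene of interest is present, and the vector serves as a destination plasmid for moderate-throughput production of difficult secreted proteins.
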