Addgene plasmid #175444: pExpreS2-1-C3-10H-SIII
Purpose: (Empty Backbone) HiFi-compatible destination vector for secreted overexpression of 3C-cleavable, C-terminal 10His-TwinStrep tagged proteins with ExpreS2 Platform
Depositing lab: Wyatt Yue. Depositing organization: University of Oxford. Publication: FAS2FURIOUS: Moderate-Throughput Secreted Expression of Difficult Recombinant Proteins in Drosophila S2 Cells. Coker JA, Katis VL, Fairhead M, Schwenzer A, Clemmensen SB, Frandsen BU, de Jongh WA, Gileadi O, Burgess-Brown NA, Marsden BD, Midwood KS, Yue WW. Front Bioeng Biotechnol. 2022 May 5;10:871933. doi: 10.3389/fbioe.2022.871933. eCollection 2022. PubMed 35600892.
Backbone
  Vector backbone: pExpreS2-1
  Backbone manufacturer: ExpreS2ion Biotechnologies
  Backbone size (bp): 2763
  Modifications to backbone: Added HiFi-compatible MCS which introduces an N-terminal BiP secretion peptide and a C-terminal, 3C-cleavable 10His-TwinStrep tag
  Vector type: Insect Expression
  Promoter: Fused Actin-HSP70
  Selectable markers: Zeocin
  Tag / fusion protein: BiP Secretion Peptide (N terminal on insert); 3C-10His-TwinStrep (C terminal on insert)
Growth in bacteria
  Bacterial resistance: Bleocin (Zeocin), 50 μg/mL
  Growth temperature: 37°C
  Growth strain: DH5alpha
  Copy number: High Copy
Gene/Insert
  Cloning method: Gibson Cloning
  Sequencing primers: 5′ ACAAGACAGGTTTAAGGAGAC; 3′ GCGCTTGAAAGGAGTGTGTA
Terms and licenses: Academic/Nonprofit Terms; Industry Terms: Not Available to Industry
Depositor comments: This plasmid is designed for use with the ExpreS2 Platform from ExpreS2ion Biotechnologies. It is intended to be used with the ExpreS2ion cells and media which can be obtained directly from the ExpreS2ion website.
How to cite: pExpreS2-1-C3-10H-SIII was a gift from Wyatt Yue (Addgene plasmid # 175444 ; http://n2t.net/addgene:175444 ; RRID:Addgene_175444)
